>Addgene plasmid #121393 | pGAD-Atg17(L331D) | addgene full sequence | sequence record 237870 | Addgene NGS Result
TTCGTTGCTTGCATGCAACTTCTTTTCTTTTTTTTTCTTTTCTCTCTCCCCCGTTGTTGTCTCACCATAT
CCGCAATGACAAAAAAATGATGGAAGACACTAAAGGAAAAAATTAACGACAAAGACAGCACCAACAGATG
TCGTTGTTCCAGAGCTGATGAGGGGTATCTCGAAGCACACGAAACTTTTTCCTTCCTTCATTCACGCACA
CTACTCTCTAATGAGCAACGGTATACGGCCTTCCTTCCAGTTACTTGAATTTGAAATAAAAAAAAGTTTG
CTGTCTTGCTATCAAGTATAAATAGACCTGCAATTATTAATCTTTTGTTTCCTCGTCATTGTTCTCGTTC
CCTTTCTTCCTTGTTTCTTTTTCTGCACAATATTTCAAGCTATACCAAGCATACAATCAACTCCAAGCTT
TGCAAAGATGGATAAAGCGGAATTAATTCCCGAGCCTCCAAAAAAGAAGAGAAAGGTCGAATTGGGTACC
GCCGCCAATTTTAATCAAAGTGGGAATATTGCTGATAGCTCATTGTCCTTCACTTTCACTAACAGTAGCA
ACGGTCCGAACCTCATAACAACTCAAACAAATTCTCAAGCGCTTTCACAACCAATTGCCTCCTCTAACGT
TCATGATAACTTCATGAATAATGAAATCACGGCTAGTAAAATTGATGATGGTAATAATTCAAAACCACTG
TCACCTGGTTGGACGGACCAAACTGCGTATAACGCGTTTGGAATCACTACAGGGATGTTTAATACCACTA
CAATGGATGATGTATATAACTATCTATTCGATGATGAAGATACCCCACCAAACCCAAAAAAAGAGATCGA
ATTCCCCGGGGGATCCATCGATAACGAAGCAGATGTTACAAAATTTGTTAATAATGCCAGGAAAACGCTG
ACCGATGCTCAACTTTTATGTTCAAGTGCTAATTTAAGGATTGTAGATATTAAGAAAAAATTGTCATCTT
GGCAGTTGAGTATTTCAAAACTCAATTTTCTAATAGTTGGCTTGAGACAGCAAGGAAAGTTTCTTTACAC
TATTTTAAAGGAAGGCATTGGGACAAAGCTAATCCAGAAACAATGGAATCAAGCTGTCTTAGTGGTCTTA
GTTGATGAGATGAAGTACTGGCAATATGAAATCACTTCTAAAGTACAAAGGTTGGATGGTATAGTAAATG
AATTGAGCATATCAGAAAAAGATGATACCGATCCCTCTAAACTAGGAGATTACATCTCGAGAGACAACGT
TAACTTATTGAATGACAAACTGAAAGAAGTGCCAGTAATTGAGCGTCAAATTGAAAACATTAAGCTTCAA
TACGAAAATATGGTCAGAAAAGTTAACAAAGAACTGATTGATACCAAGTTGACGGACGTAACTCAAAAAT
TCCAAAGTAAATTTGGTATAGATAACCTGATGGAAACAAATGTTGCAGAGCAGTTTAGCAGGGAACTAAC
GGACCTTGAAAAAGATTTAGCAGAGATAATGAATTCATTGACACAGCACTTTGATAAGACATTGCTGTTA
CAAGATAAAAAAATTGATAACGATGAACGTGAGGAGCTGTTTAAGGTGGTACAAGGCGACGACAAAGAAC
TATACAACATTTTCAAAACTCTGCATGAGGTAATTGATGACGTGGACAAAACAATTCTTAACTTGGGTCA
ATTTTTGCAGGCAAAAATAAAGGAAAAGACAGAACTACACAGCGAAGTTTCTGAAATAATAAACGATTTC
AATAGAAATTTGGAATATCTATTAATCTTTAAAGATATTTCCAATCTGATTGATAGCTTCAAAAATTCCT
GTACACAAGATATTCAAACAACTAAGGAAGACTGTGAATTTTATGATAATTTTGAAGAAAGCTACGGTAA
CTTAGTTCTAGAAGCAAAGAGGAGAAAGGATGTGGCAAACAGAATGAAAACTATATTGAAAGATTGTGAA
AAGCAGTTGCAGAATTTAGATGCTCAGGACCAGGAAGAACGTCAGAATTTTATAGCGGAAAATGGAACTT
ATCTTCCTGAGACAATCTGGCCCGGTAAAATTGACGATTTTTCTTCCCTGTACACTTTAAATTACAACGT
GAAGAATCCTTAGAAAAAAGGAAAAAAAGGCTGCAGAGATCTATGAATCGTAGATACTGAAAAACCCCGC
AAGTTCACTTCAACTGTGCATCGTGCACCATCTCAATTTCTTTCATTTATACATCGTTTTGCCTTCTTTT
ATGTAACTATACTCCTCTAAGTTTCAATCTTGGCCATGTAACCTCTGATCTATAGAATTTTTTAAATGAC
TAGAATTAATGCCCATCTTTTTTTTGGACCTAAATTCTTCATGAAAATATATTACGAGGGCTTATTCAGA
AGCTTTGGACTTCTTCGCCAGAGGTTTGGTCAAGTCTCCAATCAAGGTTGTCGGCTTGTCTACCTTGCCA
GAAATTTACGAAAAGATGGAAAAGGGTCAAATCGTTGGTAGATACGTTGTTGACACTTCTAAATAAGCGA
ATTTCTTATGATTTATGATTTTTATTATTAAATAAGTTATAAAAAAAATAAGTGTATACAAATTTTAAAG
TGACTCTTAGGTTTTAAAACGAAAATTCTTATTCTTGAGTAACTCTTTCCTGTAGGTCAGGTTGCTTTCT
CAGGTATAGCATGAGGTCGCTCTTATTGACCACACCTCTACCGGCATGCCGGTCGAAATTCCCCTACCCT
ATGAACATATTCCATTTTGTAATTTCGTGTCGTTTCTATTATGAATTTCATTTATAAAGTTTATGTACAA
ATATCATAAAAAAAGAGAATCTTTTTAAGCAAGGATTTTCTTAACCTCTTCGGCGACAGCATCACCGACT
TCGGTGGTACTGTTGGAACCACCTAAATCACCAGTTCTGATACCTGCATCCAAAACCTTTTTAACTGCAT
CTTCAATGGCCTTACCTTCTTCAGGCAAGTTCAATGACAATTTCAACATCATTGCAGCAGACAAGATAGT
GGCGATAGGGTTGACCTTATTCTTTGGCAAATCTGGAGCAGAACCGTGGCATGGTTCGTACAAACCAAAT
GCGGTGTTCTTGTCTGGCAAAGAGGCCAAGGACGCAGATGGCAACAAACCCAAGGAACCTGGGATAACGG
AGGCTTCATCGGAGACGATATCACCAAACATGTTGCTGGTGATTATAATACCATTTAGGTGGGTTGGGTT
CCTAACTAGGATCATGGCGGCAGAATCAATCAATTGATGTTGAACCTTCAATGTAGGAAATTCGTTCTTG
ATGGTTTCCTCCACAGTTTTTCTCCATAATCTTGAAGAGGCCAAAACATTAGCTTTATCCAAGGACCAAA
TAGGCAATGGTGGCTCATGTTGTAGGGCCATGAAAGCGGCCATTCTTGTGATTCTTTGCACTTCTGGAAC
GGTGTATTGTTCACTATCCCAAGCGACACCATCACCATCGTCTTCCTTTCTCTTACCAAAGTAAATACCT
CCCACTAATTCTCTGACAACAACGAAGTCAGTACCTTTAGCAAATTGTGGCTTGATTGGAGATAAGTCTA
AAAGAGAGTCGGATGCAAAGTTACATGGTCTTAAGTTGGCGTACAATTGAAGTTCTTTACGGATTTTTAG
TAAACCTTGTTCAGGTCTAACACTACCTGTACCCCATTTAGGACCACCCACAGCACCTAACAAAACGGCA
TCAGCCTTCTTGGAGGCTTCCAGCGCCTCATCTGGAAGTGGGACACCTGTAGCTTCGATAGCAGCACCAC
CAATTAAATGATTTTCGAAATCGAACTTGACATTGGAACGAACATCAGAAATAGCTTTAAGAACCTTAAT
GGCTTCGGCTGTGATTTCTTGACCAACGTGGTCACCTGGCAAAACGACGATCTTCTTAGGGGCAGACATT
AGAATGGTATATCCTTGAAATATATATATATATTGCTGAAATGTAAAAGGTAAGAAAAGTTAGAAAGTAA
GACGATTGCTAACCACCTATTGGAAAAAACAATAGGTCCTTAAATAATATTGTCAACTTCAAGTATTGTG
ATGCAAGCATTTAGTCATGAACGCTTCTCTATTCTATATGAAAAGCCGGTTCCGGCGCTCTCACCTTTCC
TTTTTCTCCCAATTTTTCAGTTGAAAAAGGTATATGCGTCAGGCGACCTCTGAAATTAACAAAAAATTTC
CAGTCATCGAATTTGATTCTGTGCGATAGCGCCCCTGTGTGTTCTCGTTATGTTGAGGAAAAAAATAATG
GTTGCTAAGAGATTCGAACTCTTGCATCTTACGATACCTGAGTATTCCCACAGTTGGGGGATCTCGACTC
TAGCTAGAGGATCAATTCGTAATCATGTCATAGCTGTTTCCTGTGTGAAATTGTTATCCGCTCACAATTC
CACACAACATACGAGCCGGAAGCATAAAGTGTAAAGCCTGGGGTGCCTAATGAGTGAGCTAACTCACATT
AATTGCGTTGCGCTCACTGCCCGCTTTCCAGTCGGGAAACCTGTCGTGCCAGCTGCATTAATGAATCGGC
CAACGCGCGGGGAGAGGCGGTTTGCGTATTGGGCGCTCTTCCGCTTCCTCGCTCACTGACTCGCTGCGCT
CGGTCGTTCGGCTGCGGCGAGCGGTATCAGCTCACTCAAAGGCGGTAATACGGTTATCCACAGAATCAGG
GGATAACGCAGGAAAGAACATGTGAGCAAAAGGCCAGCAAAAGGCCAGGAACCGTAAAAAGGCCGCGTTG
CTGGCGTTTTTCCATAGGCTCCGCCCCCCTGACGAGCATCACAAAAATCGACGCTCAAGTCAGAGGTGGC
GAAACCCGACAGGACTATAAAGATACCAGGCGTTTCCCCCTGGAAGCTCCCTCGTGCGCTCTCCTGTTCC
GACCCTGCCGCTTACCGGATACCTGTCCGCCTTTCTCCCTTCGGGAAGCGTGGCGCTTTCTCATAGCTCA
CGCTGTAGGTATCTCAGTTCGGTGTAGGTCGTTCGCTCCAAGCTGGGCTGTGTGCACGAACCCCCCGTTC
AGCCCGACCGCTGCGCCTTATCCGGTAACTATCGTCTTGAGTCCAACCCGGTAAGACACGACTTATCGCC
ACTGGCAGCAGCCACTGGTAACAGGATTAGCAGAGCGAGGTATGTAGGCGGTGCTACAGAGTTCTTGAAG
TGGTGGCCTAACTACGGCTACACTAGAAGAACAGTATTTGGTATCTGCGCTCTGCTGAAGCCAGTTACCT
TCGGAAAAAGAGTTGGTAGCTCTTGATCCGGCAAACAAACCACCGCTGGTAGCGGTGGTTTTTTTGTTTG
CAAGCAGCAGATTACGCGCAGAAAAAAAGGATCTCAAGAAGATCCTTTGATCTTTTCTACGGGGTCTGAC
GCTCAGTGGAACGAAAACTCACGTTAAGGGATTTTGGTCATGAGATTATCAAAAAGGATCTTCACCTAGA
TCCTTTTAAATTAAAAATGAAGTTTTAAATCAATCTAAAGTATATATGAGTAAACTTGGTCTGACAGTTA
CCAATGCTTAATCAGTGAGGCACCTATCTCAGCGATCTGTCTATTTCGTTCATCCATAGTTGCCTGACTC
CCCGTCGTGTAGATAACTACGATACGGGAGGGCTTACCATCTGGCCCCAGTGCTGCAATGATACCGCGAG
ACCCACGCTCACCGGCTCCAGATTTATCAGCAATAAACCAGCCAGCCGGAAGGGCCGAGCGCAGAAGTGG
TCCTGCAACTTTATCCGCCTCCATCCAGTCTATTAATTGTTGCCGGGAAGCTAGAGTAAGTAGTTCGCCA
GTTAATAGTTTGCGCAACGTTGTTGCCATTGCTACAGGCATCGTGGTGTCACGCTCGTCGTTTGGTATGG
CTTCATTCAGCTCCGGTTCCCAACGATCAAGGCGAGTTACATGATCCCCCATGTTGTGCAAAAAAGCGGT
TAGCTCCTTCGGTCCTCCGATCGTTGTCAGAAGTAAGTTGGCCGCAGTGTTATCACTCATGGTTATGGCA
GCACTGCATAATTCTCTTACTGTCATGCCATCCGTAAGATGCTTTTCTGTGACTGGTGAGTACTCAACCA
AGTCATTCTGAGAATAGTGTATGCGGCGACCGAGTTGCTCTTGCCCGGCGTCAATACGGGATAATACCGC
GCCACATAGCAGAACTTTAAAAGTGCTCATCATTGGAAAACGTTCTTCGGGGCGAAAACTCTCAAGGATC
TTACCGCTGTTGAGATCCAGTTCGATGTAACCCACTCGTGCACCCAACTGATCTTCAGCATCTTTTACTT
TCACCAGCGTTTCTGGGTGAGCAAAAACAGGAAGGCAAAATGCCGCAAAAAAGGGAATAAGGGCGACACG
GAAATGTTGAATACTCATACTCTTCCTTTTTCAATATTATTGAAGCATTTATCAGGGTTATTGTCTCATG
AGCGGATACATATTTGAATGTATTTAGAAAAATAAACAAATAGGGGTTCCGCGCACATTTCCCCGAAAAG
TGCCACCTGACGTCTAAGAAACCATTATTATCATGACATTAACCTATAAAAATAGGCGTATCACGAGGCC
CTTTCGTCTCGCGCGTTTCGGTGATGACGGTGAAAACCTCTGACACATGCAGCTCCCGGAGACGGTCACA
GCTTGTCTGTAAGCGGATGCCGGGAGCAGACAAGCCCGTCAGGGCGCGTCAGCGGGTGTTGGCGGGTGTC
GGGGCTGGCTTAACTATGCGGCATCAGAGCAGATTGTACTGAGAGTGCACCATAACGCATTTAAGCATAA
ACACGCACTATGCCGTTCTTCTCATGTATATATATATACAGGCAACACGCAGATATAGGTGCGACGTGAA
CAGTGAGCTGTATGTGCGCAGCTCGCGTTGCATTTTCGGAAGCGCTCGTTTTCGGAAACGCTTTGAAGTT
CCTATTCCGAAGTTCCTATTCTCTAGCTAGAAAGTATAGGAACTTCAGAGCGCTTTTGAAAACCAAAAGC
GCTCTGAAGACGCACTTTCAAAAAACCAAAAACGCACCGGACTGTAACGAGCTACTAAAATATTGCGAAT
ACCGCTTCCACAAACATTGCTCAAAAGTATCTCTTTGCTATATATCTCTGTGCTATATCCCTATATAACC
TACCCATCCACCTTTCGCTCCTTGAACTTGCATCTAAACTCGACCTCTACATTTTTTATGTTTATCTCTA
GTATTACTCTTTAGACAAAAAAATTGTAGTAAGAACTATTCATAGAGTGAATCGAAAACAATACGAAAAT
GTAAACATTTCCTATACGTAGTATATAGAGACAAAATAGAAGAAACCGTTCATAATTTTCTGACCAATGA
AGAATCATCAACGCTATCACTTTCTGTTCACAAAGTATGCGCAATCCACATCGGTATAGAATATAATCGG
GGATGCCTTTATCTTGAAAAAATGCACCCGCAGCTTCGCTAGTAATCAGTAAACGCGGGAAGTGGAGTCA
GGCTTTTTTTATGGAAGAGAAAATAGACACCAAAGTAGCCTTCTTCTAACCTTAACGGACCTACAGTGCA
AAAAGTTATCAAGAGACTGCATTATAGAGCGCACAAAGGAGAAAAAAAGTAATCTAAGATGCTTTGTTAG
AAAAATAGCGCTCTCGGGATGCATTTTTGTAGAACAAAAAAGAAGTATAGATTCTTTGTTGGTAAAATAG
CGCTCTCGCGTTGCATTTCTGTTCTGTAAAAATGCAGCTCAGATTCTTTGTTTGAAAAATTAGCGCTCTC
GCGTTGCATTTTTGTTTTACAAAAATGAAGCACAGATTCTTCGTTGGTAAAATAGCGCTTTCGCGTTGCA
TTTCTGTTCTGTAAAAATGCAGCTCAGATTCTTTGTTTGAAAAATTAGCGCTCTCGCGTTGCATTTTTGT
TCTACAAAATGAAGCACAGATGC
Features (pLannotate 1.2.2; 18 found; start..end, strand, type, name):
     16..412     +  promoter       ADH1 promoter: S. cerevisiae ADH1; promoter for alcohol dehydrogenase 1
    458..477     +  CDS            SV40 NLS (fragment): nuclear localization signal of SV40 (simian virus 40) large T antigen
    494..835     +  CDS            GAL4 activation domain: activation domain of the GAL4 transcriptional activator; Saccharomyces cerevisiae GAL4 (truncated)
    863..2110    +  CDS            ATG17: ATG17_YEAST - Also known as APG17. Experimental evidence at protein level: Swiss-Prot protein existence level 1. Autophagy-specific protein that functions with ATG13, ATG29, and CIS1/ATG31 in response to autophagy-inducing signals as a scaffold to recruit other ATG proteins to organize pre-autophagosomal structure (PAS) formation. Modulates the timing and magnitude of the autophagy response, such as the size of the sequestering vesicles, through interacting with and regulating ATG1 kinase activity. Plays particularly a role in pexophagy and nucleophagy. With ATG13, is required for ATG1 activat
   2379..2513    +  CDS            ADH1 (fragment): ADH1_YEAST - Also known as ADC1. Experimental evidence at protein level: Swiss-Prot protein existence level 1. This isozyme preferentially catalyzes the conversion of primary unbranched alcohols to their corresponding aldehydes. Also shows activity toward secondary alcohols. From Saccharomyces cerevisiae (strain ATCC 204508 / S288c) (Baker's yeast).
   2517..2704    +  terminator     ADH1 terminator: S. cerevisiae ADH1; transcription terminator for the S. cerevisiae alcohol dehydrogenase 1 (ADH1) gene
   2825..3919    -  CDS            LEU2: 3-isopropylmalate dehydrogenase, required for leucine biosynthesis; S. cerevisiae LEU2; yeast auxotrophic marker
   3920..4325    -  promoter       LEU2 promoter: S. cerevisiae LEU2
   4391..4407    -  protein_bind   lac operator: The lac repressor binds to the lac operator to inhibit transcription in E. coli. This inhibition can be relieved by adding lactose or isopropyl-β-D-thiogalactopyranoside (IPTG). lac repressor encoded by lacI
   4415..4445    -  promoter       lac promoter: promoter for the E. coli lac operon
   4460..4481    -  protein_bind   CAP binding site: CAP binding activates transcription in the presence of cAMP. E. coli catabolite activator protein
   4494..4586    -  CDS            lacI (fragment): lac repressor; lacI; The lac repressor binds to the lac operator to inhibit transcription in E. coli. This inhibition can be relieved by adding lactose or isopropyl-β-D-thiogalactopyranoside (IPTG).
   4769..5357    -  rep_origin     ori: high-copy-number ColE1/pMB1/pBR322/pUC origin of replication
   5528..6388    -  CDS            AmpR: β-lactamase; bla; confers resistance to ampicillin, carbenicillin, and related antibiotics
   6389..6493    -  promoter       AmpR promoter: bla
   6588..6623    +  CDS            rop (fragment): Rop protein, which maintains plasmids at low copy number; rop
   6725..6774    +  misc_feature   bom (fragment): basis of mobility region from pBR322
   6775..6       +  rep_origin     2μ ori (across the origin): yeast 2μ plasmid origin of replication
