[The description below was written by a language model from this plasmid's Addgene catalogue record and pLannotate feature annotations shown in this document.]
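Description:
pGAD-Atg17(L331D) is a yeast two-hybrid "prey" plasmid built on the pGAD-c1 backbone, a yeast–E. coli shuttle vector of about 7.9 kb. In bacteria it replicates from a high-copy ColE1/pUC-type origin and is selected through the β-lactamase gene (AmpR) conferring ampicillin resistance. In Saccharomyces cerevisiae it is maintained episomally by the 2μ origin of replication and selected by the LEU2 auxotrophic marker, expressed from its own promoter, which complements leucine auxotrophy in leu2 host strains. Small remnants of lac regulatory elements (lac promoter, operator, CAP site, a lacI fragment) and pBR322-derived rop and bom fragments are backbone leftovers with no evident role in the expression cassette.

The expression unit is driven by the constitutive S. cerevisiae ADH1 promoter and encodes, in order, an SV40 large T antigen nuclear localization signal, the GAL4 transcriptional activation domain, and the budding yeast ATG17 coding sequence, cloned by restriction enzymes between ClaI and SalI sites. Transcription ends at the ADH1 terminator, which is preceded by a short residual fragment of the ADH1 coding region. Atg17 is an autophagy scaffold protein that works with Atg13, Atg29 and Atg31 to organize the pre-autophagosomal structure and regulate Atg1 kinase activity. Here it carries a leucine 331 to aspartic acid substitution.

The nuclear-targeted fusion activates GAL4-responsive reporter genes only when Atg17 binds a partner fused to a GAL4 DNA-binding domain on a companion bait plasmid. The record gives the purpose simply as yeast two-hybrid analysis, so the point mutant presumably serves to test how this residue change affects Atg17 interactions. The record does not state the specific partner or the effect.
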