Addgene plasmid #121393: pGAD-Atg17(L331D)
Purpose: For Yeast-two-hybrid analysis
Depositing lab: Daniel Klionsky. Depositing organization: University of Michigan. Publication: The Atg17-Atg31-Atg29 Complex Coordinates with Atg11 to Recruit the Vam7 SNARE and Mediate Autophagosome-Vacuole Fusion. Liu X, Mao K, Yu AYH, Omairi-Nasser A, Austin J 2nd, Glick BS, Yip CK, Klionsky DJ. Curr Biol. 2016 Jan 25;26(2):150-160. doi: 10.1016/j.cub.2015.11.054. Epub 2016 Jan 7. PubMed 26774783.
Backbone
  Vector backbone: pGAD-c1
  Vector type: Yeast Expression
  Selectable markers: LEU2
Growth in bacteria
  Bacterial resistance: Ampicillin, 100 μg/mL
  Growth temperature: 37°C
  Growth strain: DH5alpha
  Copy number: Unknown
Gene/Insert
  Gene/Insert name: ATG17
  Species: S. cerevisiae (budding yeast)
  Mutation: Leucine 331 to Aspartic acid
  Promoter: ADH1 promoter
  Cloning method: Restriction Enzyme; 5′ cloning site Cla1 (unknown if destroyed); 3′ cloning site Sal1 (unknown if destroyed)
  Sequencing primers: 5′ atcacggctagtaaaattgatg
Terms and licenses: Academic/Nonprofit Terms; Industry Terms: Not Available to Industry
How to cite: pGAD-Atg17(L331D) was a gift from Daniel Klionsky (Addgene plasmid # 121393 ; http://n2t.net/addgene:121393 ; RRID:Addgene_121393)
